Addgene plasmid #48756: pPB-CAG-Tfe3::ERT2-pgk-hph
Purpose: PiggyBac backbone, CAG promoter driving murine Tfe3-ERT2 fusion, Hygromycin selection
Depositing lab: Austin Smith. Depositing organization: University of Cambridge. Publication: Exit from pluripotency is gated by intracellular redistribution of the bHLH transcription factor Tfe3. Betschinger J, Nichols J, Dietmann S, Corrin PD, Paddison PJ, Smith A. Cell. 2013 Apr 11;153(2):335-47. doi: 10.1016/j.cell.2013.03.012. PubMed 23582324.
Backbone
  Vector backbone: Bluescript
  Vector type: Mammalian Expression ; PiggyBac
  Selectable markers: Hygromycin
Growth in bacteria
  Bacterial resistance: Ampicillin, 100 μg/mL
  Growth temperature: 37°C
  Growth strain: DH5alpha
  Copy number: High Copy
Gene/Insert
  Gene/Insert name: Tfe3::ERT2
  Species: M. musculus (mouse)
  Insert size (bp): 2700
  GenBank ID: NM_172472.3
  Entrez Gene: Tcfe3 (a.k.a. Tfe-3, Tfe3)
  Promoter: CAG
  Tag / fusion protein: ERT2 (C terminal on insert)
  Cloning method: Gateway Cloning
  Sequencing primers: 5′ CAG forward; 3′ pA backward
Terms and licenses: Academic/Nonprofit Terms; Industry Terms: Not Available to Industry
How to cite: pPB-CAG-Tfe3::ERT2-pgk-hph was a gift from Austin Smith (Addgene plasmid # 48756 ; http://n2t.net/addgene:48756 ; RRID:Addgene_48756)
