[The description below was written by a language model from this plasmid's Addgene catalogue record.]
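Description:
pPB-CAG-Tfe3::ERT2-pgk-hph is a piggyBac transposon vector for stable expression in mammalian cells, built on a Bluescript backbone. In bacteria it is maintained as a high-copy plasmid under ampicillin selection. As a piggyBac construct, its expression cassettes are expected to lie between the transposon terminal repeats, so that co-delivery of a piggyBac transposase source excises this segment from the plasmid and integrates it into the host genome. No feature table accompanies the record, so the exact arrangement and boundaries of these elements cannot be confirmed here.

The payload is an insert of roughly 2.7 kb, introduced by Gateway cloning, that encodes mouse Tfe3, a bHLH transcription factor, fused at its C terminus to ERT2. It is driven by the strong, broadly active synthetic CAG promoter. ERT2 is a mutated estrogen receptor ligand-binding domain that generally holds fusion partners inactive in the cytoplasm until 4-hydroxytamoxifen is added, at which point the fusion can move into the nucleus. This makes Tfe3 nuclear activity drug-inducible rather than constitutive. As the plasmid name indicates, a second cassette places a hygromycin resistance gene (hph) under the PGK promoter, allowing selection of cells that have stably integrated the transposon.

The associated publication concerns the way intracellular redistribution of Tfe3 gates exit from pluripotency. The construct therefore fits experiments in which nuclear Tfe3 is enforced on demand in stably transfected cells, such as mouse embryonic stem cells, to test how its localisation affects self-renewal and differentiation.
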