>Addgene plasmid #48756 | pPB-CAG-Tfe3::ERT2-pgk-hph | depositor partial sequence | sequence record 70855 | Tfe3::ERT2 insert
ATGTCTCATGCAGCCGAGCCAGCTCGGGACGCCGTAGAGGCCAGCGCGGAGGGCCCTCGAGCCGTGTTCC
TGCTATTGGAAGAGCGCAGGCCAGCTGAGTCGGCCCAGCTGCTCAGCCTGAATTCTTTGCTTCCGGAATC
CGGGATTGTTGCTGATATCGAGTTAGAAAACATCCTCGATCCTGACAGCTTCTACGAGCTCAAAAGCCAA
CCCCTATCCCTCCGCTCCAGCCTCCCAATATCACTGCAGGCCACACCGACCACCCCAGCTACACTCTCTG
CGTCGTCTTCTGCAGGGGGCTCCCGGACCCCTGCCATGTCATCTTCTTCATCACGGGTCTTGCTGCGTCA
GCAGCTTATGAGGGCCCAGGCTCAGGAACAGGAGAGGCGTGAGCGGCGGGAACAGGCAGCGGCCGCTCCC
TTCCCCAGCCCTGCGCCCGCCTCACCAGCCATCTCTGTGATTGGCGTGTCTGCTGGTGGCCACACACTGA
GTCGTCCACCTCCTGCTCAGGTGCCCAGGGAGGTACTCAAGGTTCAGACCCACCTCGAGAACCCTACACG
CTACCACCTGCAGCAAGCTCGCCGGCAGCAGGTCAAACAGTACTTGTCTACCACACTTGGGCCCAAGCTG
GCTTCCCAGGCTCTCACCCCACCACCAGGGCCTTCCAGTGCCCAGCCACTTCCTGCCCCTGAAACTGCTC
ATGCCACCGGTCCTACAGGCAGTGCTCCTAACAGCCCCATGGCGCTGCTCACCATTGGGTCCAGCTCAGA
AAAGGAGATTGATGATGTCATTGATGAGATCATCAGCCTGGAGTCCAGTTACAACGATGAGATGCTCAGC
TATCTTCCAGGAGGCACTGCAGGGCTGCAGCTCCCCAGCACGCTGCCGGTGTCTGGAAATCTACTTGATG
TGTACAGCAGTCAGGGAGTGGCTACCCCAGCTATCACCGTCAGCAATTCCTGTCCAGCTGAGCTGCCTAA
CATCAAACGCGAGATCTCCGAAACCGAGGCAAAGGCCCTTTTGAAGGAGCGACAGAAGAAAGACAATCAC
AACCTAATTGAACGACGCAGGCGATTCAACATTAACGATAGGATCAAAGAGCTGGGCACCCTCATCCCCA
AGTCCAATGATCCGGAGATGCGCTGGAACAAGGGCACCATCCTGAAGGCATCTGTGGATTACATCCGCAA
ATTACAGAAGGAACAGCAACGCTCCAAAGACCTGGAGAGCCGGCAGCGGTCCCTGGAACAAGCCAACCGA
AGCCTGCAGCTCCGGATTCAGGAGCTAGAACTGCAGGCCCAGATCCATGGTCTGCCAGTCCCTCCCAACC
CAGGACTGCTCTCCCTAACCACGAGTTCGGTCTCTGACAGCCTCAAGCCAGAACAGCTGGACATTGAGGA
GGAGGGCAGGCCTAGCACAACGTTCCATGTATCGGGAGGACCTGCCCAGAACGCTCCTCCACAACAGCCT
CCAGCACCACCTTCGGATGCCCTTCTGGACCTACACTTTCCCAGCGACCACTTGGGAGACCTGGGGGACC
CCTTCCACCTAGGGCTAGAGGACATTCTGATGGAGGAGGAGGGGATGGTGGGAGGACTGTCAGGGGGTGC
CCTGTCCCCACTGCGGGCTGCTTCTGACCCCCTGCTTTCTTCAGTATCCCCGGCTGTTTCCAAGGCCAGC
AGCCGCCGTAGCAGCTTCAGCATGGAAGAGGAGTCCCTCGAGCCATCTGCTGGAGACATGAGAGCTGCCA
ACCTTTGGCCAAGCCCGCTCATGATCAAACGCTCTAAGAAGAACAGCCTGGCCTTGTCCCTGACGGCCGA
CCAGATGGTCAGTGCCTTGTTGGATGCTGAGCCCCCCATACTCTATTCCGAGTATGATCCTACCAGACCC
TTCAGTGAAGCTTCGATGATGGGCTTACTGACCAACCTGGCAGACAGGGAGCTGGTTCACATGATCAACT
GGGCGAAGAGGGTGCCAGGCTTTGTGGATTTGACCCTCCATGATCAGGTCCACCTTCTAGAATGTGCCTG
GCTAGAGATCCTGATGATTGGTCTCGTCTGGCGCTCCATGGAGCACCCAGTGAAGCTACTGTTTGCTCCT
AACTTGCTCTTGGACAGGAACCAGGGAAAATGTGTAGAGGGCATGGTGGAGATCTTCGACATGCTGCTGG
CTACATCATCTCGGTTCCGCATGATGAATCTGCAGGGAGAGGAGTTTGTGTGCCTCAAATCTATTATTTT
GCTTAATTCTGGAGTGTACACATTTCTGTCCAGCACCCTGAAGTCTCTGGAAGAGAAGGACCATATCCAC
CGAGTCCTGGACAAGATCACAGACACTTTGATCCACCTGATGGCCAAGGCAGGCCTGACCCTGCAGCAGC
AGCACCAGCGGCTGGCCCAGCTCCTCCTCATCCCCTCCCACATCAGGCACATGAGTAACAAAGGCATGGA
GCATCTGTACAGCATGAAGTGCAAGAACGTGGTGCCCCTCTATGACCTGCTGCTGGAGGCGGCGGACGCC
CACCGCCTACATGCGCCCACTAGCCGTGGAGGGGCATCCGTGGAGGAGACGGACCAAAGCCACTTGGCCA
CTGCGGGCTCTACTTCATCGCATTCCTTGCAAAAGTATTACATCACGGGGGAGGCAGAGGGTTTCCCTGC
CACAGTC
