>Addgene plasmid #48756 | pPB-CAG-Tfe3::ERT2-pgk-hph | addgene partial sequence | sequence record 150331 | pCAX-F 5'-CAGCTCCTGGGCAACGTGC-3'
TTCCTCGACGGTATCGATAAGCTATCACAAGTTTGTACAAAAAAGCAGGCTTCACCATGTCTCATGCAGC
CGAGCCAGCTCGGGACGCCGTAGAGGCCAGCGCGGAGGGCCCTCGAGCCGTGTTCCTGCTATTGGAAGAG
CGCAGGCCAGCTGAGTCGGCCCAGCTGCTCAGCCTGAATTCTTTGCTTCCGGAATCCGGGATTGTTGCTG
ATATCGAGTTAGAAAACATCCTCGATCCTGACAGCTTCTACGAGCTCAAAAGCCAACCCCTATCCCTCCG
CTCCAGCCTCCCAATATCACTGCAGGCCACACCGACCACCCCAGCTACACTCTCTGCGTCGTCTTCTGCA
GGGGGCTCCCGGACCCCTGCCATGTCATCTTCTTCATCACGGGTCTTGCTGCGTCAGCAGCTTATGAGGG
CCCAGGCTCAGGAACAGGAGAGGCGTGAGCGGCGGGAACAGGCAGCGGCCGCTCCCTTCCCCAGCCCTGC
GCCCGCCTCACCAGCCATCTCTGTGATTGGCGTGTCTGCTGGTGGCCACACACTGAGTCGTCCACCTCCT
GCTCAGGTGCCCAGGGAGGTACTCAAGGTTCAGACCCACCTCGAGAACCCTACACGCTACCACCTGCAGC
AAGCTCGCCGGCAGCAGGTCAAACAGTACTTGTCTACCACACTTGGGCCCAAGCTGGCTTCCCAGGCTCT
CACCCCACCACCAGGGCCTTCCAGTGCCCAGCCACTTCCTGCCCCTGAAACTGCTCATGCCACCGGTCCT
ACAGGCAGTGCTCCTAACAGCCCCATGGCGCTGCTCACCATTGGGTCCAGCTCA
