>Addgene plasmid #48756 | pPB-CAG-Tfe3::ERT2-pgk-hph | addgene partial sequence | sequence record 154034 | T3 5'-GCAATTAACCCTCACTAAAGG-3'
AAGATAATCATATTGTGACGTACGTTAAAGATAATCATGCGTAAAATTGACGCATGTGTTTTATCGGTCT
GTATATCGAGGTTTATTTATTAATTTGAATAGATATTAAGTTTTATTATATTTACACTTACATACTAATA
ATAAATTCAACAAACAATTTATTTATGTTTATTTATTTATTAAAAAAAAACAAAAACTCAAAATTTCTTC
TATAAAGTAACAAAACATAACTTCGTATAGCATACATTATACGAAGTTATCTCGACGCGGCCGCTCTAGC
CTCGAGGCTAGAACTAGTGGATCTCGAGCCCCAGCTGGTTCTTTCCGCCTCAGAAGCCATAGAGCCCACC
GCATCCCCAGCATGCCTGCTATTGTCTTCCCAATCCTCCCCCTTGCTGTCCTGCCCCACCCCACCCCCCA
GAATAGAATGACACCTACTCAGACAATGCGATGCAATTTCCTCATTTTATTAGGAAAGGACAGTGGGAGT
GGCACCTTCCAGGGTCAAGGAAGGCACGGGGGAGGGGCAAACAACAGATGGCTGGCAACTAGAAGGCACA
GTCGAGGCTGATCCGCTGGCACGACAGGTTTCCCGACTGGAAAGCGGGCAGTGAGCGCAACGCAATTAAT
GTGAGTTAGCTCACTCATTAGGCACCCCAGGCTTTACACTTTATGCTTCCGGCTCGTATGTTGTGTGGAA
TTGTGAGCGGATAACAATTTCACACAGGAAACAGCTATGACCATGATTACGCCAAGCTATCACCACTTTG
TACAAGAAAGCTGGGTCTCATCAGACTGTGGCAGGGAAACCCTCTGCCTCCCCCGTGATGTAATACTTTT
GCAAGGAATGCGATGAAGTAGAGCCCGCAGTGGCCAAGTGGCTTTGGTCCGTCTCCTCCACGGATGCCCC
TCCACGGCTAGTGGGCGCATGTAGG
